Addgene plasmid #44689: pTC7-dmd-1
Depositing lab: Phillip Newmark. Depositing organization: University of Illinois at Urbana-Champaign. Publication: A sex-specific transcription factor controls male identity in a simultaneous hermaphrodite. Chong T, Collins JJ 3rd, Brubacher JL, Zarkower D, Newmark PA. Nat Commun. 2013; 4:1814. doi: 10.1038/ncomms2811. PubMed 23652002.
Backbone
  Vector backbone: pJC53.2
  Backbone size w/o insert (bp): 3240
  Vector type: T/A Cloning Vector for dsRNA generation and the generation of sense and anti-sense probes
Growth in bacteria
  Bacterial resistance: Ampicillin and Kanamycin, 100 & 50 μg/mL
  Growth temperature: 37°C
  Growth strain: DH5alpha
  Copy number: High Copy
Gene/Insert
  Gene/Insert name: Smed-dmd-1, 3’ RACE partial product
  Species: Schmidtea mediterranea
  Cloning method: Restriction Enzyme; 5′ cloning site Eam1105I (destroyed during cloning); 3′ cloning site Eam1105I (destroyed during cloning)
  Sequencing primers: 5′ Sp6; 3′ T3
Terms and licenses: Academic/Nonprofit Terms; Industry Terms: Not Available to Industry
How to cite: pTC7-dmd-1 was a gift from Phillip Newmark (Addgene plasmid # 44689 ; http://n2t.net/addgene:44689 ; RRID:Addgene_44689)
