[The description below was written by a language model from this plasmid's Addgene catalogue record.]
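Description:
pTC7-dmd-1 is a bacterial cloning plasmid built on pJC53.2, a roughly 3.2 kb T/A cloning vector designed for producing double-stranded RNA and sense or antisense riboprobes by in vitro transcription. It is maintained as a high-copy plasmid in standard E. coli cloning strains and is selected with both ampicillin and kanamycin. The record does not list the origin of replication or provide a feature table, so the exact arrangement of backbone elements is not documented here.

The insert is a partial 3′ RACE product of Smed-dmd-1, a gene from the planarian flatworm Schmidtea mediterranea. The insert size is not given. It was introduced at Eam1105I sites, which in T/A vectors of this kind are cut to leave single-base overhangs that accept PCR products; both sites were destroyed on ligation, so the fragment cannot be released with that enzyme. The insert orientation is not stated. Sequencing primers are given as SP6 on the 5′ side and T3 on the 3′ side, indicating that these phage promoter sequences flank the cloning site. This fits the vector's stated purpose, since opposing phage promoters allow either strand to be transcribed separately for probes, or both strands to be made for dsRNA. The record does not name the promoter or promoters used for dsRNA synthesis.

Given the vector type and the associated work on a sex-specific transcription factor controlling male identity in a simultaneous hermaphrodite, the construct serves as a template for in situ hybridization probes to map dmd-1 expression and for dsRNA used in RNA interference knockdown of the gene in planarians. It is not an expression vector for producing the protein.
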