>Addgene plasmid #44689 | pTC7-dmd-1 | depositor partial sequence | sequence record 62354 | pTC7-dmd-1 sequence 164 bps
TGTGTCCCTGTCCATTGTGTACAGTCGTTAGTCATGGTCGAGAAATTGTCGCTCGTCAAATTAGACTTTA
TAGAAATCAGAAAGACATCAGCAAAAGGTCTCCGCAATCACCACATTGTAGACGATGCAGAAATCATGGA
GAACACAATGCTTGGAAAGGCCAC
