>Addgene plasmid #44689 | pTC7-dmd-1 | addgene partial sequence | sequence record 64418 | T3 5'-GCAATTAACCCTCACTAAAGG-3'
CGAATTAATACGACTCACTATAGGTTTTTTTTTTTTTGTGGCCTTTCCAAGCATTGTGTTCTCCATGATT
TCTGCATCGTCTACAATGTGGTGATTGCGGAGACCTTTTGCTGATGTCTTTCTGATTTCTATAAAGTCTA
ATTTGACGAGCGACAATTTCTCGACCATGACTAACGACTGTACACAATGGACAGGGACACAAAGGTCACT
TCTATAGTGTCACCTAAATCTCCCTATAGTGAGGGGTATTTGGATGCGGCGCGCCTGGCATAACCCCTTG
GGGCCTCTAAACGGGTCTTGAGGGGTTTTTTGACGCGTGCTTCCTCGCTCACTGACTCGCTGCGCTCGGT
CGTTCGGCTGCGGCGAGCGGTATCAGCTCACTCAAAGGCGGTAATACGGTTATCCACAGAATCAGGGGAT
AACGCAGGAAAGAACATGTGAGCAAAAGGCCAGCAAAAGGCCAGGAACCGTAAAAAGGCCGCGTTGCTGG
CGTTTTTCCATAGGCTCCGCCCCCCTGACGAGCATCACAAAAATCGACGCTCAAGTCAGAGGTGGCGAAA
CCCGACAGGACTATAAAGATACCAGGCGTTTCCCCCTGGAAGCTCCCTCGTGCGCTCTCCTGTTCCGACC
CTGCCGCTTACCGGATACCTGTCCGCCTTTCTCCCTTCGGGAAGCGTGGCGCTTTCTCATAGCTCACGCT
GTA
